Addgene plasmid #227327: qTAG-N-Solo-mStayGold-TUBA1B
Purpose: Donor template for mStayGold insertion into the N-terminus of the TUBA1B locus. For tubulin visualization. To be co-transfected with sgRNA plasmid px330-PITCh-TUBA1B (Addgene #207763)
Depositing lab: Laurence Pelletier. Publication: qTAG: an adaptable plasmid scaffold for CRISPR-based endogenous tagging. Philip R, Sharma A, Matellan L, Erpf AC, Hsu WH, Tkach JM, Wyatt HDM, Pelletier L. EMBO J. 2024 Dec 12. doi: 10.1038/s44318-024-00337-5. PubMed 39668248.
Backbone
  Vector backbone: pUC19
  Backbone manufacturer: Invitrogen
  Backbone size w/o insert (bp): 2686
  Vector type: Mammalian Expression, CRISPR ; Donor Template
Growth in bacteria
  Bacterial resistance: Ampicillin, 100 μg/mL
  Growth temperature: 37°C
  Growth strain: DH5alpha
  Copy number: High Copy
Gene/Insert
  Gene/Insert name: TUBA1B Homology Arms flanking a mStayGold Tag (alt name: TUBA1B)
  Species: H. sapiens (human)
  Insert size (bp): 1869
  Entrez Gene: TUBA1B (a.k.a. K-ALPHA-1)
  Promoter: Promoterless
  Cloning method: Unknown
  Sequencing primers: 5′ CTGCAAGGCGATTAAGTTGGGTAAC; 3′ GGCTCGTATGTTGTGTGGAATTGT
Terms and licenses: Academic/Nonprofit Terms; Industry Terms: Not Available to Industry
Depositor comments: To be co-transfected with sgRNA plasmid px330-PITCh-TUBA1B (Addgene #207763): https://www.addgene.org/207763/
How to cite: qTAG-N-Solo-mStayGold-TUBA1B was a gift from Laurence Pelletier (Addgene plasmid # 227327 ; http://n2t.net/addgene:227327 ; RRID:Addgene_227327)
