[The description below was written by a language model from this plasmid's Addgene catalogue record and pLannotate feature annotations shown in this document.]
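Description:
qTAG-N-Solo-mStayGold-TUBA1B is a CRISPR donor template built on the pUC19 cloning backbone, designed to knock the green fluorescent protein mStayGold into the N-terminus of the endogenous human TUBA1B (alpha-tubulin 1B) gene. It is propagated in E. coli as a high-copy plasmid through the ColE1/pUC origin and selected with ampicillin via the β-lactamase gene and its own promoter. The remaining backbone annotations (lacZα fragment, lac promoter and operator, CAP binding site, and short lacI, bom and rop fragments) are pUC-derived remnants flanking the cloning site and play no role in the tagging function.

The payload is an insert of about 1.9 kb consisting of TUBA1B homology arms flanking the mStayGold coding sequence. It is promoterless, so fluorescent protein is expected only after in-frame integration at the target locus, where the fusion is driven by the native TUBA1B promoter and regulated at endogenous levels. The automated feature table does not annotate mStayGold itself. It picks up two tubulin-like coding fragments, matched by homology to plant and hamster alpha-tubulin entries, which most plausibly correspond to TUBA1B exon sequence within the downstream homology arm, plus a short multiple cloning site fragment just upstream of them. The "Solo" designation is not explained in the record, and no mammalian selection marker is annotated.

The plasmid is meant to be co-transfected into human cells with a companion px330-PITCh-TUBA1B plasmid, which supplies the sgRNA directing cleavage at the locus. The resulting N-terminally tagged tubulin allows visualization of tubulin expressed from its own locus rather than from an overexpression construct.
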