Features (pLannotate 1.2.2; 13 found; start..end, strand, type, name):
    137..236     +  misc_feature   bom (fragment): basis of mobility region from pBR322
    242..399     -  CDS            lacZα (fragment): LacZα fragment of β-galactosidase; lacZ fragment
   1698..1716    +  misc_feature   MCS (fragment): multiple cloning site
   1773..1946    +  CDS            TUBA (fragment): TBA_PICAB - Experimental evidence at transcript level: Swiss-Prot protein existence level 2. Tubulin is the major constituent of microtubules. It binds two moles of GTP, one at an exchangeable site on the beta chain and one at a non-exchangeable site on the alpha chain. From Picea abies (Norway spruce) (Picea excelsa).
   2050..2190    +  CDS            TBA3_MESAU (fragment): Experimental evidence at protein level: Swiss-Prot protein existence level 1. Tubulin is the major constituent of microtubules. It binds two moles of GTP, one at an exchangeable site on the beta chain and one at a non-exchangeable site on the alpha chain (By similarity). From Mesocricetus auratus (Golden hamster).
   2313..2329    -  protein_bind   lac operator: The lac repressor binds to the lac operator to inhibit transcription in E. coli. This inhibition can be relieved by adding lactose or isopropyl-β-D-thiogalactopyranoside (IPTG). lac repressor encoded by lacI
   2337..2367    -  promoter       lac promoter: promoter for the E. coli lac operon
   2382..2403    -  protein_bind   CAP binding site: CAP binding activates transcription in the presence of cAMP. E. coli catabolite activator protein
   2416..2508    -  CDS            lacI (fragment): lac repressor; lacI; The lac repressor binds to the lac operator to inhibit transcription in E. coli. This inhibition can be relieved by adding lactose or isopropyl-β-D-thiogalactopyranoside (IPTG).
   2691..3279    -  rep_origin     ori: high-copy-number ColE1/pMB1/pBR322/pUC origin of replication
   3450..4310    -  CDS            AmpR: β-lactamase; bla; confers resistance to ampicillin, carbenicillin, and related antibiotics
   4311..4415    -  promoter       AmpR promoter: bla
   4510..35      +  CDS            rop (fragment) (across the origin): Rop protein, which maintains plasmids at low copy number; rop
>Addgene plasmid #227327 | qTAG-N-Solo-mStayGold-TUBA1B | addgene full sequence | sequence record 452117 | Addgene NGS Result
TCGCGCGTTTCGGTGATGACGGTGAAAACCTCTGACACATGCAGCTCCCGGAGACGGTCACAGCTTGTCT
GTAAGCGGATGCCGGGAGCAGACAAGCCCGTCAGGGCGCGTCAGCGGGTGTTGGCGGGTGTCGGGGCTGG
CTTAACTATGCGGCATCAGAGCAGATTGTACTGAGAGTGCACCATATGCGGTGTGAAATACCGCACAGAT
GCGTAAGGAGAAAATACCGCATCAGGCGCCATTCGCCATTCAGGCTGCGCAACTGTTGGGAAGGGCGATC
GGTGCGGGCCTCTTCGCTATTACGCCAGCTGGCGAAAGGGGGATGTGCTGCAAGGCGATTAAGTTGGGTA
ACGCCAGGGTTTTCCCAGTCACGACGTTGTAAAACGACGGCCAGTGAATTCCTGCCCGGAAATGTGACCA
CCTAGTCTAAAGTGGGCTTCTGGGGCCTGAGCGCTGGATGGATGCCCACCTTCCTGTCTTGGTCCTCCAA
AGGAGGAAGCTGTGACTGAGCTGTCTTGGTCTGGAAGGAGGCCTTCCCGGTTTAGGATGGGAAGGTAACA
TTCATTAAAAGCAACGTAGACTATAGTGTAGCTGTTCTCAAAAGTAGTACATCTTAGAAAAGGATCTTTA
GAAAAGATCGCTTTAGAAAAGGAAATTCGTTTTCAGATTACGTGAGTAGCCTAGGTAACACAGCCAGACC
TCATCTCCACAAAAAAAATGAAAAAATTAGCCAGCTTGGTGGTCTGTGCCTGTGGTCCCAGCTGCTCCAG
AGGCTGAGGTGGGGGGATGACTGGAGCCTAGGCTGCAGTGAGCCTAGATGGCATCACTGCACTCAAGACT
GGGCGACAGACCTTATCTCTAAAAAAATAAAGATTGCATGAGTATTTTGTTCCACTTGACAGTCATCAAT
AGATTGGTTTAAATTGTGATATCTTTTTTACTTCCCGCAGAGAGAATGTGGCAAGAGCAAGACCGGTAGC
GGAGGTTCCATGGTGTCTACAGGCGAGGAACTGTTTACCGGCGTGGTGCCCTTCAAGTTCCAGCTGAAGG
GCACCATCAACGGCAAGAGCTTCACCGTGGAAGGCGAGGGCGAGGGCAATAGCCACGAGGGCAGCCACAA
AGGCAAGTATGTGTGCACCAGCGGCAAACTGCCAATGTCTTGGGCCGCCCTGGGAACTAGCTTCGGCTAT
GGCATGAAATACTATACCAAGTACCCCAGCGGCCTGAAAAACTGGTTCCACGAGGTGATGCCTGAGGGCT
TCACCTACGACAGACACATCCAGTACAAGGGCGACGGCAGCATCCACGCCAAGCACCAGCACTTCATGAA
GAACGGCACCTACCACAACATCGTGGAGTTCACCGGCCAGGACTTCAAGGAGAACAGCCCCGTGCTGACC
GGCGACATGGACGTGAGCCTGCCCAACGAGGTGCAGCACATCCCCATTGATGACGGCGTGGAGTGCACAG
TGACCCTGCAGTACCCTCTGCTGAGCGACGAAAGCAAGTGCGTGGAAGCCTATCAGAACACCATCATCAA
GCCCCTGCACAATCAGCCAGCCCCCGATGTGCCATTTCACTGGATCAGAAAGCAGTACACCCAGAGCAAG
GACGACACCGAGGAGAGAGACCACATCATCCAGAGCGAGACCCTGGAGGCCCACCTGCCTTGGCATGAGC
CTAGCGCAAGCGCAGTGTCCGGACTCAGATCTCGAGTGCGTGAGTGCATCTCCATCCACGTTGGCCAGGC
TGGTGTCCAGATTGGCAATGCCTGCTGGGAGCTCTACTGCCTGGAACACGGCATCCAGCCCGATGGCCAG
ATGCCAAGTGACAAGACCATTGGGGGAGGAGATGACTCCTTCAACACCTTCTTCAGTGAGACGGGCGCTG
GCAAGCACGTGCCCCGGGCTGTGTTTGTAGACTTGGAACCCACAGTCATTGGTGAGTTGACCTCAGTAAC
CTGAGATCCCAGGATGCTGGGACAGGAGGTCTGTCCAGGGGCTTCTCTTGTCACTCACTCACTCCCTCCG
TCCTTCTCTCCCTCCTCCAGATGAAGTTCGCACTGGCACCTACCGCCAGCTCTTCCACCCTGAGCAGCTC
ATCACAGGCAAGGAAGATGCTGCCAATAACTATGCCCGAGGGCACTACACCATTGGCAAGGAGATCATTG
ACCTTGTGTTGGACCGAATTCGCAAGCTGGTAAGCACCACATATAAATATGCATTTAATGTGGTGTGATA
GTTCCAGTGCAAGTTGGGTGGAGTGACTGAAAGCTTGGCGTAATCATGGTCATAGCTGTTTCCTGTGTGA
AATTGTTATCCGCTCACAATTCCACACAACATACGAGCCGGAAGCATAAAGTGTAAAGCCTGGGGTGCCT
AATGAGTGAGCTAACTCACATTAATTGCGTTGCGCTCACTGCCCGCTTTCCAGTCGGGAAACCTGTCGTG
CCAGCTGCATTAATGAATCGGCCAACGCGCGGGGAGAGGCGGTTTGCGTATTGGGCGCTCTTCCGCTTCC
TCGCTCACTGACTCGCTGCGCTCGGTCGTTCGGCTGCGGCGAGCGGTATCAGCTCACTCAAAGGCGGTAA
TACGGTTATCCACAGAATCAGGGGATAACGCAGGAAAGAACATGTGAGCAAAAGGCCAGCAAAAGGCCAG
GAACCGTAAAAAGGCCGCGTTGCTGGCGTTTTTCCATAGGCTCCGCCCCCCTGACGAGCATCACAAAAAT
CGACGCTCAAGTCAGAGGTGGCGAAACCCGACAGGACTATAAAGATACCAGGCGTTTCCCCCTGGAAGCT
CCCTCGTGCGCTCTCCTGTTCCGACCCTGCCGCTTACCGGATACCTGTCCGCCTTTCTCCCTTCGGGAAG
CGTGGCGCTTTCTCATAGCTCACGCTGTAGGTATCTCAGTTCGGTGTAGGTCGTTCGCTCCAAGCTGGGC
TGTGTGCACGAACCCCCCGTTCAGCCCGACCGCTGCGCCTTATCCGGTAACTATCGTCTTGAGTCCAACC
CGGTAAGACACGACTTATCGCCACTGGCAGCAGCCACTGGTAACAGGATTAGCAGAGCGAGGTATGTAGG
CGGTGCTACAGAGTTCTTGAAGTGGTGGCCTAACTACGGCTACACTAGAAGAACAGTATTTGGTATCTGC
GCTCTGCTGAAGCCAGTTACCTTCGGAAAAAGAGTTGGTAGCTCTTGATCCGGCAAACAAACCACCGCTG
GTAGCGGTGGTTTTTTTGTTTGCAAGCAGCAGATTACGCGCAGAAAAAAAGGATCTCAAGAAGATCCTTT
GATCTTTTCTACGGGGTCTGACGCTCAGTGGAACGAAAACTCACGTTAAGGGATTTTGGTCATGAGATTA
TCAAAAAGGATCTTCACCTAGATCCTTTTAAATTAAAAATGAAGTTTTAAATCAATCTAAAGTATATATG
AGTAAACTTGGTCTGACAGTTACCAATGCTTAATCAGTGAGGCACCTATCTCAGCGATCTGTCTATTTCG
TTCATCCATAGTTGCCTGACTCCCCGTCGTGTAGATAACTACGATACGGGAGGGCTTACCATCTGGCCCC
AGTGCTGCAATGATACCGCGAGACCCACGCTCACCGGCTCCAGATTTATCAGCAATAAACCAGCCAGCCG
GAAGGGCCGAGCGCAGAAGTGGTCCTGCAACTTTATCCGCCTCCATCCAGTCTATTAATTGTTGCCGGGA
AGCTAGAGTAAGTAGTTCGCCAGTTAATAGTTTGCGCAACGTTGTTGCCATTGCTACAGGCATCGTGGTG
TCACGCTCGTCGTTTGGTATGGCTTCATTCAGCTCCGGTTCCCAACGATCAAGGCGAGTTACATGATCCC
CCATGTTGTGCAAAAAAGCGGTTAGCTCCTTCGGTCCTCCGATCGTTGTCAGAAGTAAGTTGGCCGCAGT
GTTATCACTCATGGTTATGGCAGCACTGCATAATTCTCTTACTGTCATGCCATCCGTAAGATGCTTTTCT
GTGACTGGTGAGTACTCAACCAAGTCATTCTGAGAATAGTGTATGCGGCGACCGAGTTGCTCTTGCCCGG
CGTCAATACGGGATAATACCGCGCCACATAGCAGAACTTTAAAAGTGCTCATCATTGGAAAACGTTCTTC
GGGGCGAAAACTCTCAAGGATCTTACCGCTGTTGAGATCCAGTTCGATGTAACCCACTCGTGCACCCAAC
TGATCTTCAGCATCTTTTACTTTCACCAGCGTTTCTGGGTGAGCAAAAACAGGAAGGCAAAATGCCGCAA
AAAAGGGAATAAGGGCGACACGGAAATGTTGAATACTCATACTCTTCCTTTTTCAATATTATTGAAGCAT
TTATCAGGGTTATTGTCTCATGAGCGGATACATATTTGAATGTATTTAGAAAAATAAACAAATAGGGGTT
CCGCGCACATTTCCCCGAAAAGTGCCACCTGACGTCTAAGAAACCATTATTATCATGACATTAACCTATA
AAAATAGGCGTATCACGAGGCCCTTTCGTC
